>Addgene plasmid #157186 | pD649-HAsp-TNFRSF10C-COMP5AP-AviTag-9xHis | depositor full sequence | sequence record 303481 | Full Sequence
TTTCAATATTATTGAAGCATTTATCAGGGTTATTGTCTCATGAGCGGATACATATTTGAATGTATTTAGA
AAAATAAACAAATAGGGGTCAGTGTTACAACCAATTAACCAATTCTGAACATTATCGCGAGCCCATTTAT
ACCTGAATATGGCTCATAACACCCCTTGCTCATGACCAAAATCCCTTAACGTGAGTTACGCGCGCGTCGT
TCCACTGAGCGTCAGACCCCGTAGAAAAGATCAAAGGATCTTCTTGAGATCCTTTTTTTCTGCGCGTAAT
CTGCTGCTTGCAAACAAAAAAACCACCGCTACCAGCGGTGGTTTGTTTGCCGGATCAAGAGCTACCAACT
CTTTTTCCGAAGGTAACTGGCTTCAGCAGAGCGCAGATACCAAATACTGTTCTTCTAGTGTAGCCGTAGT
TAGCCCACCACTTCAAGAACTCTGTAGCACCGCCTACATACCTCGCTCTGCTAATCCTGTTACCAGTGGC
TGCTGCCAGTGGCGATAAGTCGTGTCTTACCGGGTTGGACTCAAGACGATAGTTACCGGATAAGGCGCAG
CGGTCGGGCTGAACGGGGGGTTCGTGCACACAGCCCAGCTTGGAGCGAACGACCTACACCGAACTGAGAT
ACCTACAGCGTGAGCTATGAGAAAGCGCCACGCTTCCCGAAGGGAGAAAGGCGGACAGGTATCCGGTAAG
CGGCAGGGTCGGAACAGGAGAGCGCACGAGGGAGCTTCCAGGGGGAAACGCCTGGTATCTTTATAGTCCT
GTCGGGTTTCGCCACCTCTGACTTGAGCGTCGATTTTTGTGATGCTCGTCAGGGGGGCGGAGCCTATGGA
AAAACGCCAGCAACGCGGCCTTTTTACGGTTCCTGGCCTTTTGCTGGCCTTTTGCTCACATGTTCTTTCC
TGCGTTATCCCCTGATTCTGTGGATAACCGTATTACCGCCTTTGAGTGAGCTGATACCGCTCGCCGCAGC
CGAACGACCGAGCGCAGCGAGTCAGTGAGCGAGGAAGCGGAAGGCGAGAGTAGGGAACTGCCAGGCATCA
AACTAAGCAGAAGGCCCCTGACGGATGGCCTTTTTGCGTTTCTACAAACTCTTTCTGTGTTGTAAAACGA
CGGCCAGTCTTAAGCTCGGGCCCCCTGGGCGGTTCTGATAACGAGTAATCGTTAATCCGCAAATAACGTA
AAAACCCGCTTCGGCGGGTTTTTTTATGGGGGGAGTTTAGGGAAAGAGCATTTGTCAGAATATTTAAGGG
CGCCTGTCACTTTGCTTGATATATGAGAATTATTTAACCTTATAAATGAGAAAAAAGCAACGCACTTTAA
ATAAGATACGTTGCTTTTTCGATTGATGAACACCTATAATTAAACTATTCATCTATTATTTATGATTTTT
TGTATATACAATATTTCTAGTTTGTTAAAGAGAATTAAGAAAATAAATCTCGAAAATAATAAAGGGAAAA
TCAGTTTTTGATATCAAAATTATACATGTCAACGATAATACAAAATATAATACAAACTATAAGATGTTAT
CAGTATTTATTATCATTTAGAATAAATTTTGTGTCGCCCTTAATTGTGAGCGGATAACAATTACGAGCTT
CATGCACAGTGGCGTTGACTCAATATTGGCCATTAGCCATATTATTCATTGGTTATATAGCATAAATCAA
TATTGGCTATTGGCCATTGCATACGTTGTATCTATATCATAATATGTACATTTATATTGGCTCATGTCCA
ATATGACCGCCATGTTGGCATTGATTATTGACTAGTTATTAATAGTAATCAATTACGGGGTCATTAGTTC
ATAGCCCATATATGGAGTTCCGCGTTACATAACTTACGGTAAATGGCCCGCCTGGCTGACCGCCCAACGA
CCCCCGCCCATTGACGTCAATAATGACGTATGTTCCCATAGTAACGCCAATAGGGACTTTCCATTGACGT
CAATGGGTGGAGTATTTACGGTAAACTGCCCACTTGGCAGTACATCAAGTGTATCATATGCCAAGTACGC
CCCCTATTGACGTCAATGACGGTAAATGGCCCGCCTGGCATTATGCCCAGTACATGACCTTATGGGACTT
TCCTACTTGGCAGTACATCTACGTATTAGTCATCGCTATTACCATGGTGATGCGGTTTTGGCAGTACATC
AATGGGCGTGGATAGCGGTTTGACTCACGGGGATTTCCAAGTCTCCACCCCATTGACGTCAATGGGAGTT
TGTTTTGGCACCAAAATCAACGGGACTTTCCAAAATGTCGTAACAACTCCGCCCCATTGACGCAAATGGG
CGGTAGGCGTGTACGGTGGGAGGTCTATATAAGCAGAGCTCGTTTAGTGAACCGTCAGATCGCCTGGAGA
CGCCATCCACGCTGTTTTGACCTCCATAGAAGACACCGGGACCGATCCAGCCTCCGCGGCCGGGAACGGT
GCATTGGAACGCGGATTCCCCGTGCCAAGAGTGACGTAAGTACCGCCTATAGAGTCTATAGGCCCACCCC
CTTGGCTTCGTTAGAACGCGGCTACAATTAATACATAACCTTATGTATCATACACATACGATTTAGGTGA
CACTATAGAATAACATCCACTTTGCCTTTCTCTCCACAGGTGTCCACTCCCAGGTCCAACTGCACCTCGG
TTCTATCGAAAACGCGCCTGCTAGCGCCACCATGAAGACCATCATTGCCCTGAGCTACATCTTCTGCCTG
GTGTTCGCTGCGGCCGCCACAACAGCCAGACAAGAAGAAGTGCCTCAGCAGACAGTGGCCCCTCAGCAGC
AGAGACACAGCTTCAAGGGCGAAGAGTGTCCTGCCGGCTCTCACAGATCTGAGCATACCGGCGCCTGCAA
TCCTTGTACCGAAGGCGTGGACTACACCAACGCCAGCAACAACGAGCCTAGCTGCTTTCCCTGTACCGTG
TGCAAGAGCGACCAGAAGCACAAGAGCAGCTGCACCATGACCAGAGACACCGTGTGCCAGTGCAAAGAGG
GCACCTTCAGAAACGAGAACAGCCCCGAGATGTGCCGGAAGTGCAGTAGATGTCCTAGCGGCGAGGTCCA
GGTGTCCAATTGCACCAGCTGGGACGACATCCAGTGCGTGGAAGAGTTTGGAGCCAACGCCACAGTGGAA
ACACCAGCCGCCGAGGAAACCATGAACACAAGCCCTGGAACACCCGCTCCAGCCGCTGAAGAGACAATGA
ATACCTCTCCAGGCACTCCTGCTCCAGCTGCCGAAGAAACTATGACAACATCCCCAGGCACACCAGCACC
GGCTGCAGAGGAAACAATGACCACTTCTCCCGGAACTCCAGCTCCTGCCGCTGAGGAAACTATGATTACT
AGCCCCGGTGGCGCGCCGGAAGATCAAGTTGATCCAAGATTGATTGATGGCAAGGGCGGATCTCTGGAGG
TGCTGTTCCAGGGACCAGGCGGAAGCGGCAATCCCGGCGGCGATCTGGCCCCCCAGATGCTGCGCGAGCT
GCAGGAGACCAATGCCGCCCTGCAGGACGTGCGCGAGCTGCTGCGCCACCGCGTGAAGGAGATCACCTTC
CTGAAGAACACCGTGATGGAGTGCGACGCCTGCGGTATGCAGCCCTCTAGAGGCTCCGGCTCCATCATCC
CAGTTGAGGAGGAGAACCCGGACTTCTGGAACCGCGAGGCAGCCGAGGCCCTGGGTGCCGCCAAGAAGCT
GCAGCCTGCACAGACAGCCGCCAAGAACCTCATCATCTTCCTGGGCGATGGGATGGGGGTGTCTACGGTG
ACAGCTGCCAGGATCCTAAAAGGGCAGAAGAAGGACAAACTGGGGCCTGAGATACCCCTGGCCATGGACC
GCTTCCCATATGTGGCTCTGTCCAAGACATACAATGTAGACAAACATGTGCCAGACAGTGGAGCCACAGC
CACGGCCTACCTGTGCGGGGTCAAGGGCAACTTCCAGACCATTGGCTTGAGTGCAGCCGCCCGCTTTAAC
CAGTGCAACACGACACGCGGCAACGAGGTCATCTCCGTGATGAATCGGGCCAAGAAAGCAGGGAAGTCAG
TGGGAGTGGTAACCACCACACGAGTGCAGCACGCCTCGCCAGCCGGCACCTACGCCCACACGGTGAACCG
CAACTGGTACTCGGACGCCGACGTGCCTGCCTCGGCCCGCCAGGAGGGGTGCCAGGACATCGCTACGCAG
CTCATCTCCAACATGGACATTGACGTGATCCTAGGTGGAGGCCGAAAGTACATGTTTCGCATGGGAACCC
CAGACCCTGAGTACCCAGATGACTACAGCCAAGGTGGGACCAGGCTGGACGGGAAGAATCTGGTGCAGGA
ATGGCTGGCGAAGCGCCAGGGTGCCCGGTATGTGTGGAACCGCACTGAGCTCATGCAGGCTTCCCTGGAC
CCGTCTGTGACCCATCTCATGGGTCTCTTTGAGCCTGGAGACATGAAATACGAGATCCACCGAGACTCCA
CACTGGACCCCTCCCTGATGGAGATGACAGAGGCTGCCCTGCGCCTGCTGAGCAGGAACCCCCGCGGCTT
CTTCCTCTTCGTGGAGGGTGGTCGCATCGACCATGGTCATCATGAAAGCAGGGCTTACCGGGCACTGACT
GAGACGATCATGTTCGACGACGCCATTGAGAGGGCGGGCCAGCTCACCAGCGAGGAGGACACGCTGAGCC
TCGTCACTGCCGACCACTCCCACGTCTTCTCCTTCGGAGGCTACCCCCTGCGAGGGAGCTCCATCTTCGG
GCTGGCCCCTGGCAAGGCCCGGGACAGGAAGGCCTACACGGTCCTCCTATACGGAAACGGTCCAGGCTAT
GTGCTCAAGGACGGCGCCCGGCCGGATGTTACCGAGAGCGAGAGCGGGAGCCCCGAGTATCGGCAGCAGT
CAGCAGTGCCCCTGGACGAAGAGACCCACGCAGGCGAGGACGTGGCGGTGTTCGCGCGCGGCCCGCAGGC
GCACCTGGTTCACGGCGTGCAGGAGCAGACCTTCATAGCGCACGTCATGGCCTTCGCCGCCTGCCTGGAG
CCCTACACCGCCTGCGACCTGGCGCCCCCCGCCGGCACCACCGACGCCGCGCACCCGGGTGGCGGAGGAC
TGAACGACATCTTCGAGGCTCAGAAAATCGAATGGCACGAACATCACCATCACCATCACCATCACCATTA
AGGCCGGCCTGTAGTCACTGGCACAACGCGTTACCCGGTAAGCCAATCGGGTATACACGGTCGTCATACT
GCAGACAGGGTTCTTCTACTTTGCAAGATAGTCTTGAGTAGTAAAATAAATAGATAGAGAAAATCAGCCT
CGACTGTGCCTTCTAGTTGCCAGCCATCTGTTGTTTGCCCCTCCCCCGTGCCTTCCTTGACCCTGGAAGG
TGCCACTCCCACTGTCCTTTCCTAATAAAATGAGGAAATTGCATCACAACACTCAACCCTATCTCGGTCT
ATTCTTTTGATTTATAAGGGATTTTGCCGATTTCGGCCTATTGGTTAAAAAATGAGCTGATTTAACAAAA
ATTTAACGCGAATTAATTCTGTGGAATGTGTGTCAGTTAGGGTGTGGAAAGTCCCCAGGCTCCCCAGCAG
GCAGAAGTATGCAAAGCATGCATCTCAATTAGTCAGCAACCAGGTGTGGAAAGTCCCCAGGCTCCCCAGC
AGGCAGAAGTATGCAAAGCATGCATCTCAATTAGTCAGCAACCATAGTCCCGCCCCTAACTCCGCCCATC
CCGCCCCTAACTCCGCCCAGTTCCGCCCATTCTCCGCCCCATGGCTGACTAATTTTTTTTATTTATGCAG
AGGCCGAGGCCGCCTCTGCCTCTGAGCTATTCCAGAAGTAGTGAGGAGGCTTTTTTGGAGGCCTAGGCTT
TTGCAAAAAGCTCCCGGGAGCTTGTATATCCATTTTCGGATCTGATCAGCACGTGTTGACAATTAATCAT
CGGCATAGTATATCGGCATAGTATAATACGACAAGGTGAGGAACTAAACCATGACCGAGTACAAGCCCAC
GGTGCGCCTCGCCACCCGCGACGACGTCCCCAGGGCCGTACGCACCCTCGCCGCCGCGTTCGCCGACTAC
CCCGCCACGCGCCACACCGTCGATCCGGACCGCCACATCGAGCGGGTCACCGAGCTGCAAGAACTCTTCC
TCACGCGCGTCGGGCTCGACATCGGCAAGGTGTGGGTCGCGGACGACGGCGCCGCGGTGGCGGTCTGGAC
CACGCCGGAGAGCGTCGAAGCGGGGGCGGTGTTCGCCGAGATCGGCCCGCGCATGGCCGAGTTGAGCGGT
TCCCGGCTGGCCGCGCAGCAACAGATGGAAGGCCTCCTGGCGCCGCACCGGCCCAAGGAGCCCGCGTGGT
TCCTGGCCACCGTCGGCGTCTCGCCCGACCACCAGGGCAAGGGTCTGGGCAGCGCCGTCGTGCTCCCCGG
AGTGGAGGCGGCCGAGCGCGCCGGGGTGCCCGCCTTCCTGGAGACATCCGCGCCCCGCAACCTCCCCTTC
TACGAGCGGCTCGGCTTCACCGTCACCGCCGACGTCGAGGTGCCCGAAGGACCGCGCACCTGGTGCATGA
CCCGCAAGCCCGGTGCCTGACACGTGCTACGAGATTTCGATTCCACCGCCGCCTTCTATGAAAGGTTGGG
CTTCGGAATCGTTTTCCGGGACGCCGGCTGGATGATCCTCCAGCGCGGGGATCTCATGCTGGAGTTCTTC
GCCCACCCCAACTTGTTTATTGCAGCTTATAATGGTTACAAATAAAGCAATAGCATCACAAATTTCACAA
ATAAAGCATTTTTTTCACTGCATTCTAGTTGTGGTTTGTCCAAACTCATCAATGTATCTTATCATGTCTG
TATACCGTCGACCTCTAGCTAGAGCTTGGCGTAATCATGGTCATTACCAATGCTTAATCAGTGAGGCACC
TATCTCAGCGATCTGTCTATTTCGTTCATCCATAGTTGCCTGACTCCCCGTCGTGTAGATAACTACGATA
CGGGAGGGCTTACCATCTGGCCCCAGCGCTGCGATGATACCGCGAGAACCACGCTCACCGGCTCCGGATT
TATCAGCAATAAACCAGCCAGCCGGAAGGGCCGAGCGCAGAAGTGGTCCTGCAACTTTATCCGCCTCCAT
CCAGTCTATTAATTGTTGCCGGGAAGCTAGAGTAAGTAGTTCGCCAGTTAATAGTTTGCGCAACGTTGTT
GCCATCGCTACAGGCATCGTGGTGTCACGCTCGTCGTTTGGTATGGCTTCATTCAGCTCCGGTTCCCAAC
GATCAAGGCGAGTTACATGATCCCCCATGTTGTGCAAAAAAGCGGTTAGCTCCTTCGGTCCTCCGATCGT
TGTCAGAAGTAAGTTGGCCGCAGTGTTATCACTCATGGTTATGGCAGCACTGCATAATTCTCTTACTGTC
ATGCCATCCGTAAGATGCTTTTCTGTGACTGGTGAGTACTCAACCAAGTCATTCTGAGAATAGTGTATGC
GGCGACCGAGTTGCTCTTGCCCGGCGTCAATACGGGATAATACCGCGCCACATAGCAGAACTTTAAAAGT
GCTCATCATTGGAAAACGTTCTTCGGGGCGAAAACTCTCAAGGATCTTACCGCTGTTGAGATCCAGTTCG
ATGTAACCCACTCGTGCACCCAACTGATCTTCAGCATCTTTTACTTTCACCAGCGTTTCTGGGTGAGCAA
AAACAGGAAGGCAAAATGCCGCAAAAAAGGGAATAAGGGCGACACGGAAATGTTGAATACTCATATTCTT
CCTT
Features (pLannotate 1.2.2; 24 found; start..end, strand, type, name):
    119..143     -  CDS            KanR (fragment): aminoglycoside phosphotransferase; aph(3')-Ia; confers resistance to kanamycin
    254..842     +  rep_origin     ori: high-copy-number ColE1/pMB1/pBR322/pUC origin of replication
   1067..1084    +  terminator     rrnB T2 terminator (fragment): transcription terminator T2 from the E. coli rrnB gene
   1109..1128    -  CDS            lacZα (fragment): LacZα fragment of β-galactosidase; lacZ fragment
   1584..1600    +  protein_bind   lac operator: The lac repressor binds to the lac operator to inhibit transcription in E. coli. This inhibition can be relieved by adding lactose or isopropyl-β-D-thiogalactopyranoside (IPTG). lac repressor encoded by lacI
   1843..2146    +  enhancer       CMV enhancer: human cytomegalovirus immediate early enhancer
   2147..2350    +  promoter       CMV promoter: human cytomegalovirus (CMV) immediate early promoter
   2486..2529    +  intron         CMV intron (fragment): modified intron A from human cytomegalovirus
   2581..2599    +  promoter       SP6 promoter: promoter for bacteriophage SP6 RNA polymerase
   2603..2640    +  CDS            IgH signal sequence (fragment): signal sequence from the mouse immunoglobulin heavy chain variable region
   2689..3198    +  CDS            TNFRSF10C (fragment): TR10C_HUMAN - Also known as DCR1, LIT, TRAILR3, TRID. Experimental evidence at protein level: Swiss-Prot protein existence level 1. Receptor for the cytotoxic ligand TRAIL. Lacks a cytoplasmic death domain and hence is not capable of inducing apoptosis. May protect cells against TRAIL mediated apoptosis by competing with TRAIL- R1 and R2 for binding to the ligand. From Homo sapiens (Human).
   3466..3645    +  CDS            Comp (fragment): COMP_RAT - Experimental evidence at protein level: Swiss-Prot protein existence level 1. May play a role in the structural integrity of cartilage via its interaction with other extracellular matrix proteins such as the collagens and fibronectin. Can mediate the interaction of chondrocytes with the cartilage extracellular matrix through interaction with cell surface integrin receptors. Could play a role in the pathogenesis of osteoarthritis. Potent suppressor of apoptosis in both primary chondrocytes and transformed cells. Suppresses apoptosis by blocking the activation of caspase-3 and by indu
   3633..5085    +  CDS            SEAP (fragment): secreted alkaline phosphatase from human placenta The natural enzyme has a C-terminal transmembrane sequence that is replaced by a GPI anchor.
   5110..5151    +  CDS            AviTag™ (fragment): peptide tag that allows for enzymatic biotinylation
   5155..5178    +  CDS            8xHis: 8xHis affinity tag
   5324..5435    +  polyA_signal   bGH poly(A) signal: bovine growth hormone polyadenylation signal
   5436..5544    +  rep_origin     f1 ori (fragment): f1 bacteriophage origin of replication; arrow indicates direction of (+) strand synthesis
   5558..5887    +  promoter       SV40 promoter: SV40 enhancer and early promoter
   5935..5982    +  promoter       EM7 promoter: synthetic bacterial promoter&nbsp
   6001..6600    +  CDS            PuroR (fragment): puromycin N-acetyltransferase; pac from Streptomyces; confers resistance to puromycin
   6610..6735    +  CDS            ble (fragment): BLE_KLEPN - Experimental evidence at protein level: Swiss-Prot protein existence level 1. Binding protein with a strong affinity to the bleomycin family of antibiotics. Binds to CL990; an antimitotic-antibiotic compound. From Klebsiella pneumoniae.
   6730..6851    +  polyA_signal   SV40 poly(A) signal: SV40 polyadenylation signal
   6904..7764    -  CDS            AmpR: β-lactamase; bla; confers resistance to ampicillin, carbenicillin, and related antibiotics
   7767..89      -  promoter       AmpR promoter (fragment) (across the origin): bla
