[The description below was written by a language model from this plasmid's Addgene catalogue record and pLannotate feature annotations shown in this document.]
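Description:
pD649-HAsp-TNFRSF10C-COMP5AP-AviTag-9xHis is a mammalian expression plasmid on the pD649 backbone, built to produce a secreted, tagged form of the extracellular domain of human TNFRSF10C (TRAIL-R3/DcR1, a TRAIL decoy receptor lacking a cytoplasmic death domain). It is maintained in E. coli as a high-copy plasmid through a ColE1/pUC-type origin and selected with ampicillin via the bla gene. The feature table also shows a downstream SV40 promoter/EM7 promoter cassette driving a puromycin N-acetyltransferase coding sequence with an SV40 polyadenylation signal, which could support selection in mammalian cells, although the record does not state this use. Short KanR, lacZα, ble and f1 ori fragments appear to be backbone remnants.

The expression unit uses the CMV enhancer and immediate-early promoter, followed by a fragment of CMV intron A and an SP6 promoter, which serves as a sequencing primer site and could allow in vitro transcription. The open reading frame begins with a signal peptide, named HAsp in the construct title but matched by the annotation software to a fragment of a mouse IgH signal sequence. The TNFRSF10C ectodomain insert follows between retained NotI and AscI sites. It is fused at its C-terminus to a backbone-encoded module: the coiled-coil region of rat cartilage oligomeric matrix protein (COMP), which pentamerises the fusion, then human placental alkaline phosphatase as an enzymatic reporter, an AviTag for site-specific biotinylation, and a polyhistidine tag (9xHis by name, annotated as 8xHis) for purification. A bGH polyadenylation signal terminates the transcript.

The multimeric, AP-tagged protein is secreted and suits avidity-enhanced binding assays, consistent with its origin in a human cell-surface interactome screen. The depositor notes that some plasmids in the collection may carry an IS4-like transposase upstream of the CMV promoter; none is annotated here.
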