Addgene plasmid #157186: pD649-HAsp-TNFRSF10C-COMP5AP-AviTag-9xHis
Purpose: Mammalian expression of cell-surface protein extracellular domain fused to COMP5AP-AviTag-9xHis. Protein is secreted from cells.
Depositing lab: Chris Garcia. Depositing organization: Stanford University. Publication: A Human IgSF Cell-Surface Interactome Reveals a Complex Network of Protein-Protein Interactions. Wojtowicz WM, Vielmetter J, Fernandes RA, Siepe DH, Eastman CL, Chisholm GB, Cox S, Klock H, Anderson PW, Rue SM, Miller JJ, Glaser SM, Bragstad ML, Vance J, Lam AW, Lesley SA, Zinn K, Garcia KC. Cell. 2020 Aug 20;182(4):1027-1043.e17. doi: 10.1016/j.cell.2020.07.025. PubMed 32822567.
Backbone
  Vector backbone: pD649
  Backbone size w/o insert (bp): 7153
  Vector type: Mammalian Expression
Growth in bacteria
  Bacterial resistance: Ampicillin, 100 μg/mL
  Growth temperature: 37°C
  Growth strain: DH5alpha
  Copy number: High Copy
Gene/Insert
  Gene/Insert name: TNFRSF10C (alt name: TR10C)
  Species: H. sapiens (human)
  Insert size (bp): 621
  Entrez Gene: TNFRSF10C (a.k.a. CD263, DCR1, DCR1-TNFR, LIT, TRAIL-R3, TRAILR3, TRID)
  Promoter: CMV/SP6
  Tag / fusion protein: COMP5AP-AviTag-9xHis (C terminal on backbone)
  Cloning method: Restriction Enzyme; 5′ cloning site GCGGCCGC (not destroyed); 3′ cloning site GGCGCGCC (not destroyed)
  Sequencing primers: 5′ ATTTAGGTGACACTATAG; 3′ CGTCGCACTCCATCACGGTG
Resource information
  A portion of this plasmid was derived from a plasmid made by: synthesis by ThermoFisher
Terms and licenses: Academic/Nonprofit Terms; Industry Terms: Not Available to Industry
Depositor comments: Some plasmids in this collection may have an IS4-like element ISVsa5 family transposase upstream of the CMV promoter.
How to cite: pD649-HAsp-TNFRSF10C-COMP5AP-AviTag-9xHis was a gift from Chris Garcia (Addgene plasmid # 157186 ; http://n2t.net/addgene:157186 ; RRID:Addgene_157186)
