>Addgene plasmid #157186 | pD649-HAsp-TNFRSF10C-COMP5AP-AviTag-9xHis | depositor partial sequence | sequence record 303482 | insert (extracellular domain)
ACAACAGCCAGACAAGAAGAAGTGCCTCAGCAGACAGTGGCCCCTCAGCAGCAGAGACACAGCTTCAAGG
GCGAAGAGTGTCCTGCCGGCTCTCACAGATCTGAGCATACCGGCGCCTGCAATCCTTGTACCGAAGGCGT
GGACTACACCAACGCCAGCAACAACGAGCCTAGCTGCTTTCCCTGTACCGTGTGCAAGAGCGACCAGAAG
CACAAGAGCAGCTGCACCATGACCAGAGACACCGTGTGCCAGTGCAAAGAGGGCACCTTCAGAAACGAGA
ACAGCCCCGAGATGTGCCGGAAGTGCAGTAGATGTCCTAGCGGCGAGGTCCAGGTGTCCAATTGCACCAG
CTGGGACGACATCCAGTGCGTGGAAGAGTTTGGAGCCAACGCCACAGTGGAAACACCAGCCGCCGAGGAA
ACCATGAACACAAGCCCTGGAACACCCGCTCCAGCCGCTGAAGAGACAATGAATACCTCTCCAGGCACTC
CTGCTCCAGCTGCCGAAGAAACTATGACAACATCCCCAGGCACACCAGCACCGGCTGCAGAGGAAACAAT
GACCACTTCTCCCGGAACTCCAGCTCCTGCCGCTGAGGAAACTATGATTACTAGCCCCGGT
